Addgene plasmid #66490: PTH2R-Tango
Purpose: Expression of G protein-coupled receptors for PRESTO-Tango: parallel receptorome expression and screening via transcriptional output, with transcriptional activation following arrestin translocation
Depositing lab: Bryan Roth. Depositing organization: University of North Carolina at Chapel Hill. Publication: PRESTO-Tango as an open-source resource for interrogation of the druggable human GPCRome. Kroeze WK, Sassano MF, Huang XP, Lansu K, McCorvy JD, Giguere PM, Sciaky N, Roth BL. Nat Struct Mol Biol. 2015 May;22(5):362-9. doi: 10.1038/nsmb.3014. Epub 2015 Apr 20. PubMed 25895059.
Backbone
  Vector backbone: empty Tango
  Backbone size w/o insert (bp): 6632
  Vector type: Mammalian Expression
  Selectable markers: Neomycin (select with G418)
Growth in bacteria
  Bacterial resistance: Ampicillin, 100 μg/mL
  Growth temperature: 37°C
  Growth strain: DH5alpha
  Copy number: High Copy
Gene/Insert
  Gene/Insert name: PTH2R
  Species: H. sapiens (human)
  Insert size (bp): 1650
  Entrez Gene: PTH2R (a.k.a. PTHR2)
  Promoter: CMV
  Tag / fusion protein: FLAG (N terminal on backbone)
  Cloning method: Restriction Enzyme; 5′ cloning site NotI (not destroyed); 3′ cloning site XhoI (unknown if destroyed)
  Sequencing primers: 5′ CMV-F; 3′ Tet-R
Terms and licenses: Academic/Nonprofit Terms; Industry Terms: Not Available to Industry
Depositor comments: Please note: Most of the PRESTO-Tango vectors do not contain the XhoI cut site downstream of the tTA sequence and instead carry an XbaI site. If you need to perform an XhoI digest we recommend sequencing with a forward primer at the C-terminus of tTA to determine which of the two sites is present. Suggested primer: 5-gagctccacttagacggcgagg-3. Original backbone was pcDNA3.1(+). These plasmids were generated as part of the Illuminating the Druggable Genome (IDG) program sponsored by the NIH Common Fund. The goal of this program is to identify, gather, and distribute information and resources for proteins that currently are not well-studied yet belong to commonly drug-targeted protein families: protein kinases, non-olfactory G-protein coupled receptors (GPCRs), and ion channels. The IDG program is designed to develop fundamental research tools for understudied proteins, elucidate their function, and disseminate the IDG-related resources and data to the greater scientific community.
How to cite: PTH2R-Tango was a gift from Bryan Roth (Addgene plasmid # 66490 ; http://n2t.net/addgene:66490 ; RRID:Addgene_66490)
