[The description below was written by a language model from this plasmid's Addgene catalogue record.]
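Description:
PTH2R-Tango is a mammalian expression plasmid built on an "empty Tango" backbone of about 6.6 kb that was itself derived from pcDNA3.1(+). It is maintained in E. coli as a high-copy plasmid under ampicillin selection. It also carries a neomycin resistance marker, so transfected mammalian cells can be selected with G418. The insert is the human parathyroid hormone 2 receptor (PTH2R, also known as PTHR2), roughly 1.65 kb. It is expressed from the CMV promoter and carries an N-terminal FLAG epitope supplied by the backbone, which can be used to detect the receptor.

The plasmid belongs to the PRESTO-Tango collection, a set of G protein-coupled receptor constructs designed for parallel screening of receptor activation through a transcriptional readout that follows arrestin translocation. The depositor comments indicate that a tTA transcriptional activator sequence lies downstream of the receptor, consistent with the general Tango design. In that design, arrestin recruitment to an activated receptor leads to release of a tethered transactivator, which then drives a reporter gene. The record does not list the linker, protease cleavage site or other intervening modules, and no feature table is provided to confirm them.

The receptor was cloned between NotI at the 5′ end and XhoI at the 3′ end. However, the depositor notes that most vectors in this series carry an XbaI site rather than XhoI downstream of tTA, so the site actually present should be confirmed by sequencing. The construct was produced under the Illuminating the Druggable Genome programme, which develops tools for understudied members of commonly drug-targeted protein families. It is typically used to profile ligands for activity at PTH2R in arrestin-recruitment assays.
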