>Addgene plasmid #66490 | PTH2R-Tango | depositor partial sequence | sequence record 113593 | empty Tango
GACGGATCGGGAGATCTCCCGATCCCCTATGGTGCACTCTCAGTACAATCTGCTCTGATGCCGCATAGTT
AAGCCAGTATCTGCTCCCTGCTTGTGTGTTGGAGGTCGCTGAGTAGTGCGCGAGCAAAATTTAAGCTACA
ACAAGGCAAGGCTTGACCGACAATTGCATGAAGAATCTGCTTAGGGTTAGGCGTTTTGCGCTGCTTCGCG
ATGTACGGGCCAGATATACGCGTTGACATTGATTATTGACTAGTTATTAATAGTAATCAATTACGGGGTC
ATTAGTTCATAGCCCATATATGGAGTTCCGCGTTACATAACTTACGGTAAATGGCCCGCCTGGCTGACCG
CCCAACGACCCCCGCCCATTGACGTCAATAATGACGTATGTTCCCATAGTAACGCCAATAGGGACTTTCC
ATTGACGTCAATGGGTGGAGTATTTACGGTAAACTGCCCACTTGGCAGTACATCAAGTGTATCATATGCC
AAGTACGCCCCCTATTGACGTCAATGACGGTAAATGGCCCGCCTGGCATTATGCCCAGTACATGACCTTA
TGGGACTTTCCTACTTGGCAGTACATCTACGTATTAGTCATCGCTATTACCATGGTGATGCGGTTTTGGC
AGTACATCAATGGGCGTGGATAGCGGTTTGACTCACGGGGATTTCCAAGTCTCCACCCCATTGACGTCAA
TGGGAGTTTGTTTTGGCACCAAAATCAACGGGACTTTCCAAAATGTCGTAACAACTCCGCCCCATTGACG
CAAATGGGCGGTAGGCGTGTACGGTGGGAGGTCTATATAAGCAGAGCTCTCTGGCTAACTAGAGAACCCA
CTGCTTACTGGCTTATCGAAATTAATACGACTCACTATAGGGAGACCCAAGCTGGCTAGCGTTTAAACTT
AAGCTTGGTACCGAGCTCGGATCCACTAGTCCAGTGTGGTGGAATTCTGCAGATATCCAGCACAGTGGCG
GCCGCGCCACCATGAAGACGATCATCGCCCTGAGCTACATCTTCTGCCTGGTATTCGCCGACTACAAGGA
CGATGATGACGCCAGCATCGATACCGGTGGACGCACCCCACCCAGCCTGGGTCCCCAAGATGAGTCCTGC
ACCACCGCCAGCTCCTCCCTGGCCAAGGACACTTCATCGACCGGTGAGAACCTGTACTTCCAGCTAAGAT
TAGATAAAAGTAAAGTGATTAACAGCGCATTAGAGCTGCTTAATGAGGTCGGAATCGAAGGTTTAACAAC
CCGTAAACTCGCCCAGAAGCTAGGTGTAGAGCAGCCTACATTGTATTGGCATGTAAAAAATAAGCGGGCT
TTGCTCGACGCCTTAGCCATTGAGATGTTAGATAGGCACCATACTCACTTTTGCCCTTTAGAAGGGGAAA
GCTGGCAAGATTTTTTACGTAATAACGCTAAAAGTTTTAGATGTGCTTTACTAAGTCATCGCGATGGAGC
AAAAGTACATTTAGGTACACGGCCTACAGAAAAACAGTATGAAACTCTCGAAAATCAATTAGCCTTTTTA
TGCCAACAAGGTTTTTCACTAGAGAATGCATTATATGCACTCAGCGCTGTGGGGCATTTTACTTTAGGTT
GCGTATTGGAAGATCAAGAGCATCAAGTCGCTAAAGAAGAAAGGGAAACACCTACTACTGATAGTATGCC
GCCATTATTACGACAAGCTATCGAATTATTTGATCACCAAGGTGCAGAGCCAGCCTTCTTATTCGGCCTT
GAATTGATCATATGCGGATTAGAAAAACAACTTAAATGTGAAAGTGGGTCCGCGTACAGCCGCGCGCGTA
CGAAAAACAATTACGGGTCTACCATCGAGGGCCTGCTCGATCTCCCGGACGACGACGCCCCCGAAGAGGC
GGGGCTGGCGGCTCCGCGCCTGTCCTTTCTCCCCGCGGGACACACGCGCAGACTGTCGACGGCCCCCCCG
ACCGATGTCAGCCTGGGGGACGAGCTCCACTTAGACGGCGAGGACGTGGCGATGGCGCATGCCGACGCGC
TAGACGATTTCGATCTGGACATGTTGGGGGACGGGGATTCCCCGGGTCCGGGATTTACCCCCCACGACTC
CGCCCCCTACGGCGCTCTGGATATGGCCGACTTCGAGTTTGAGCAGATGTTTACCGATGCCCTTGGAATT
GACGAGTACGGTGGGTAGCTCGAGTCTAGAGGGCCCGTTTAAACCCGCTGATCAGCCTCGACTGTGCCTT
CTAGTTGCCAGCCATCTGTTGTTTGCCCCTCCCCCGTGCCTTCCTTGACCCTGGAAGGTGCCACTCCCAC
TGTCCTTTCCTAATAAAATGAGGAAATTGCATCGCATTGTCTGAGTAGGTGTCATTCTATTCTGGGGGGT
GGGGTGGGGCAGGACAGCAAGGGGGAGGATTGGGAAGACAATAGCAGGCATGCTGGGGATGCGGTGGGCT
CTATGGCTTCTGAGGCGGAAAGAACCAGCTGGGGCTCTAGGGGGTATCCCC
[124 nt withheld, positions 2502-2625]
C
[91 nt withheld, positions 2627-2717]
A
[49 nt withheld, positions 2719-2767]
CCTTTGACGTTGGAGTCCACGTTCTTT
[37 nt withheld, positions 2795-2831]
ACCCTATCTCGGTCTATTCTTTTGATTTATAAGGGATTTTGCCGATTTCGGCCTATTGGTTAAAAAATGA
GCTGATTTAACAAAAATTTAACGCGAATTAATTCTGTGGAATGTGTGTCAGTTAGGGTGTGGAAAGTCCC
CAGGCTCCCCAGCAGGCAGAAGTATGCAAAGCATGCATCTCAATTAGTCAGCAACCAGGTGTGGAAAGTC
CCCAGGCTCCCCAGCAGGCAGAAGTATGCAAAGCATGCATCTCAATTAGTCAGCAACCATAGTCCCGCCC
CTAACTCCGCCCATCCCGCCCCTAACTCCGCCCAGTTCCGCCCATTCTCCGCCCCATGGCTGACTAATTT
TTTTTATTTATGCAGAGGCCGAGGCCGCCTCTGCCTCTGAGCTATTCCAGAAGTAGTGAGGAGGCTTTTT
TGGAGGCCTAGGCTTTTGCAAAAAGCTCCCGGGAGCTTGTATATCCATTTTCGGATCTGATCAAGAGACA
GGATGAGGATCGTTTCGCATGATTGAACAAGATGGATTGCACGCAGGTTCTCCGGCCGCTTGGGTGGAGA
GGCTATTCGGCTATGACTGGGCACAACAGACAATCGGCTGCTCTGATGCCGCCGTGTTCCGGCTGTCAGC
GCAGGGGCGCCCGGTTCTTTTTGTCAAGACCGACCTGTCCGGTGCCCTGAATGAACTGCAGGACGAGGCA
GCGCGGCTATCGTGGCTGGCCACGACGGGCGTTCCTTGCGCAGCTGTGCTCGACGTTGTCACTGAAGCGG
GAAGGGACTGGCTGCTATTGGGCGAAGTGCCGGGGCAGGATCTCCTGTCATCTCACCTTGCTCCTGCCGA
GAAAGTATCCATCATGGCTGATGCAATGCGGCGGCTGCATACGCTTGATCCGGCTACCTGCCCATTCGAC
CACCAAGCGAAACATCGCATCGAGCGAGCACGTACTCGGATGGAAGCCGGTCTTGTCGATCAGGATGATC
TGGACGAAGAGCATCAGGGGCTCGCGCCAGCCGAACTGTTCGCCAGGCTCAAGGCGCGCATGCCCGACGG
CGAGGATCTCGTCGTGACCCATGGCGATGCCTGCTTGCCGAATATCATGGTGGAAAATGGCCGCTTTTCT
GGATTCATCGACTGTGGCCGGCTGGGTGTGGCGGACCGCTATCAGGACATAGCGTTGGCTACCCGTGATA
TTGCTGAAGAGCTTGGCGGCGAATGGGCTGACCGCTTCCTCGTGCTTTACGGTATCGCCGCTCCCGATTC
GCAGCGCATCGCCTTCTATCGCCTTCTTGACGAGTTCTTCTGAGCGGGACTCTGGGGTTCGAAATGACCG
ACCAAGCGACGCCCAACCTGCCATCACGAGATTTCGATTCCACCGCCGCCTTCTATGAAAGGTTGGGCTT
CGGAATCGTTTTCCGGGACGCCGGCTGGATGATCCTCCAGCGCGGGGATCTCATGCTGGAGTTCTTCGCC
CACCCCAACTTGTTTATTGCAGCTTATAATGGTTACAAATAAAGCAATAGCATCACAAATTTCACAAATA
AAGCATTTTTTTCACTGCATTCTAGTTGTGGTTTGTCCAAACTCATCAATGTATCTTATCATGTCTGTAT
ACCGTCGACCTCTAGCTAGAGCTTGGCGTAATCATGGTCATAGCTGTTTCCTGTGTGAAATTGTTATCCG
CTCACAATTCCACACAACATACGAGCCGGAAGCATAAAGTGTAAAGCCTGGGGTGCCTAATGAGTGAGCT
AACTCACATTAATTGCGTTGCGCTCACTGCCCGCTTTCCAGTCGGGAAACCTGTCGTGCCAGCTGCATTA
ATGAATCGGCCAACGCGCGGGGAGAGGCGGTTTGCGTATTGGGCGCTCTTCCGCTTCCTCGCTCACTGAC
TCGCTGCGCTCGGTCGTTCGGCTGCGGCGAGCGGTATCAGCTCACTCAAAGGCGGTAATACGGTTATCCA
CAGAATCAGGGGATAACGCAGGAAAGAACATGTGAGCAAAAGGCCAGCAAAAGGCCAGGAACCGTAAAAA
GGCCGCGTTGCTGGCGTTTTTCCATAGGCTCCGCCCCCCTGACGAGCATCACAAAAATCGACGCTCAAGT
CAGAGGTGGCGAAACCCGACAGGACTATAAAGATACCAGGCGTTTCCCCCTGGAAGCTCCCTCGTGCGCT
CTCCTGTTCCGACCCTGCCGCTTACCGGATACCTGTCCGCCTTTCTCCCTTCGGGAAGCGTGGCGCTTTC
TCATAGCTCACGCTGTAGGTATCTCAGTTCGGTGTAGGTCGTTCGCTCCAAGCTGGGCTGTGTGCACGAA
CCCCCCGTTCAGCCCGACCGCTGCGCCTTATCCGGTAACTATCGTCTTGAGTCCAACCCGGTAAGACACG
ACTTATCGCCACTGGCAGCAGCCACTGGTAACAGGATTAGCAGAGCGAGGTATGTAGGCGGTGCTACAGA
GTTCTTGAAGTGGTGGCCTAACTACGGCTACACTAGAAGAACAGTATTTGGTATCTGCGCTCTGCTGAAG
CCAGTTACCTTCGGAAAAAGAGTTGGTAGCTCTTGATCCGGCAAACAAACCACCGCTGGTAGCGGTTTTT
TTGTTTGCAAGCAGCAGATTACGCGCAGAAAAAAAGGATCTCAAGAAGATCCTTTGATCTTTTCTACGGG
GTCTGACGCTCAGTGGAACGAAAACTCACGTTAAGGGATTTTGGTCATGAGATTATCAAAAAGGATCTTC
ACCTAGATCCTTTTAAATTAAAAATGAAGTTTTAAATCAATCTAAAGTATATATGAGTAAACTTGGTCTG
ACAGTTACCAATGCTTAATCAGTGAGGCACCTATCTCAGCGATCTGTCTATTTCGTTCATCCATAGTTGC
CTGACTCCCCGTCGTGTAGATAACTACGATACGGGAGGGCTTACCATCTGGCCCCAGTGCTGCAATGATA
CCGCGAGACCCACGCTCACCGGCTCCAGATTTATCAGCAATAAACCAGCCAGCCGGAAGGGCCGAGCGCA
GAAGTGGTCCTGCAACTTTATCCGCCTCCATCCAGTCTATTAATTGTTGCCGGGAAGCTAGAGTAAGTAG
TTCGCCAGTTAATAGTTTGCGCAACGTTGTTGCCATTGCTACAGGCATCGTGGTGTCACGCTCGTCGTTT
GGTATGGCTTCATTCAGCTCCGGTTCCCAACGATCAAGGCGAGTTACATGATCCCCCATGTTGTGCAAAA
AAGCGGTTAGCTCCTTCGGTCCTCCGATCGTTGTCAGAAGTAAGTTGGCCGCAGTGTTATCACTCATGGT
TATGGCAGCACTGCATAATTCTCTTACTGTCATGCCATCCGTAAGATGCTTTTCTGTGACTGGTGAGTAC
TCAACCAAGTCATTCTGAGAATAGTGTATGCGGCGACCGAGTTGCTCTTGCCCGGCGTCAATACGGGATA
ATACCGCGCCACATAGCAGAACTTTAAAAGTGCTCATCATTGGAAAACGTTCTTCGGGGCGAAAACTCTC
AAGGATCTTACCGCTGTTGAGATCCAGTTCGATGTAACCCACTCGTGCACCCAACTGATCTTCAGCATCT
TTTACTTTCACCAGCGTTTCTGGGTGAGCAAAAACAGGAAGGCAAAATGCCGCAAAAAAGGGAATAAGGG
CGACACGGAAATGTTGAATACTCATACTCTTCCTTTTTCAATATTATTGAAGCATTTATCAGGGTTATTG
TCTCATGAGCGGATACATATTTGAATGTATTTAGAAAAATAAACAAATAGGGGTTCCGCGCACATTTCCC
CGAAAAGTGCCACCTGACGTC
