>Addgene plasmid #66490 | PTH2R-Tango | depositor partial sequence | sequence record 113594 | PTH2R
ATGGCTGGCTTGGGCGCTAGTCTGCATGTGTGGGGATGGCTCATGTTGGGTTCCTGTCTTCTTGCCAGGG
CCCAGCTGGACAGTGACGGAACCATAACTATCGAGGAACAGATTGTGTTGGTTCTGAAGGCTAAAGTGCA
GTGCGAACTGAATATTACCGCTCAGCTGCAGGAAGGCGAGGGGAACTGCTTTCCCGAATGGGACGGGTTG
ATTTGCTGGCCACGGGGAACCGTAGGGAAAATTTCCGCAGTGCCCTGCCCTCCCTACATTTATGATTTTA
ATCACAAGGGTGTGGCCTTTAGACACTGTAATCCCAACGGAACTTGGGACTTCATGCACAGTCTGAACAA
AACATGGGCCAACTACTCAGACTGCCTTAGGTTTCTGCAACCGGACATTAGTATCGGCAAGCAGGAGTTC
TTCGAGAGGCTGTACGTGATGTATACCGTAGGCTACAGCATAAGCTTCGGTTCCCTTGCGGTGGCCATCC
TGATCATCGGTTATTTTCGAAGACTTCATTGTACCCGAAATTACATTCATATGCACTTGTTTGTAAGTTT
TATGCTGCGCGCCACGTCAATTTTCGTGAAAGATCGGGTCGTTCATGCTCATATCGGAGTGAAAGAGCTG
GAGTCCCTGATCATGCAGGACGATCCCCAGAATTCCATAGAAGCCACCAGTGTAGATAAGAGTCAGTACA
TTGGGTGTAAGATAGCGGTGGTGATGTTCATATATTTCCTGGCCACAAATTATTATTGGATTTTGGTCGA
AGGCCTGTACCTGCATAATCTGATATTCGTGGCCTTCTTCTCCGACACCAAGTATTTGTGGGGCTTCATT
CTGATTGGATGGGGCTTCCCCGCGGCCTTCGTCGCTGCTTGGGCAGTCGCAAGGGCCACCCTGGCGGACG
CTCGCTGTTGGGAGTTGAGCGCCGGAGATATAAAGTGGATTTACCAGGCACCTATACTGGCCGCTATCGG
GCTGAATTTCATCCTGTTCCTTAACACGGTACGGGTTCTTGCGACAAAAATCTGGGAGACCAATGCCGTG
GGGCATGACACCCGCAAGCAATACCGCAAACTGGCCAAGTCCACTCTCGTCCTGGTGCTCGTTTTTGGGG
TGCATTATATAGTATTCGTTTGTCTCCCTCACAGTTTTACAGGACTCGGATGGGAAATCCGCATGCACTG
CGAGCTGTTTTTTAATAGTTTCCAGGGGTTTTTCGTGTCTATTATTTATTGCTATTGCAACGGAGAGGTT
CAAGCAGAAGTGAAGAAAATGTGGTCTCGCTGGAACCTGAGCGTCGATTGGAAGCGGACCCCCCCCTGCG
GATCCCGAAGATGTGGCAGCGTGTTGACAACTGTAACACACTCAACTAGCTCTCAAAGCCAGGTGGCCGC
TTCTACACGAATGGTGCTGATATCAGGGAAAGCAGCCAAGATCGCCTCTCGGCAACCAGATAGCCACATC
ACCCTGCCGGGCTATGTATGGTCTAATTCCGAGCAGGACTGCCTGCCACACAGCTTTCACGAGGAGACAA
AGGAAGATTCCGGGAGACAAGGGGACGACATACTTATGGAGAAACCTTCAAGACCTATGGAGTCAAACCC
GGACACGGAAGGGTGCCAGGGAGAGACGGAAGACGTTCTC
