>Addgene plasmid #66490 | PTH2R-Tango | addgene partial sequence | sequence record 120184 | CMV-F 5'-CGCAAATGGGCGGTAGGCGTG-3'
GCTCTCTGGCTAACTAGAGAACCCACTGCTTACTGGCTTATCGAAATTAATACGACTCACTATAGGGAGA
CCCAAGCTGGCTAGCGTTTAAACTTAAGCTTGGTACCGAGCTCGGATCCACTAGTCCAGTGTGGTGGAAT
TCTGCAGATATCCAGCACAGTGGCGGCCGCGCCACCATGAAGACGATCATCGCCCTGAGCTACATCTTCT
GCCTGGTATTCGCCGACTACAAGGACGATGATGACGCCAGCATCGATATGGCTGGCTTGGGCGCTAGTCT
GCATGTGTGGGGATGGCTCATGTTGGGTTCCTGTCTTCTTGCCAGGGCCCAGCTGGACAGTGACGGAACC
ATAACTATCGAGGAACAGATTGTGTTGGTTCTGAAGGCTAAAGTGCAGTGCGAACTGAATATTACCGCTC
AGCTGCAGGAAGGCGAGGGGAACTGCTTTCCCGAATGGGACGGGTTGATTTGCTGGCCACGGGGAACCGT
AGGGAAAATTTCCGCAGTGCCCTGCCCTCCCTACATTTATGATTTTAATCACAAGGGTGTGGCCTTTAGA
CACTGTAATCCCAACGGAACTTGGGACTTCATGCACAGTCTGAACAAAACATGGGCCAACTACTCAGACT
GCCTTAGGTTTCTGCAACCGGACATTAGTATCGGCAAGCAGGAGTTCTTCGAGAGGCTGTACGTGATGTA
TACCGTAGGCTACAGCATAAGCTTCGGTTCCCTTGCGGTGGCCATCCTGATCATCGGTTATTTTCGAAGA
CTTCATTGTACCCGAAATTACATTCATATGCACTTGTTTGTAAGTTTTATGCTGCGCGCCACGTCAATTT
TCGTGAAAGATCGGGTCGTTCATGCTCATATCGGAGTGAAAGAGCTGGAGTCCCTGATCATGCAGGACGA
TCCCCAGAATTCCATA
