>Addgene plasmid #66490 | PTH2R-Tango | addgene partial sequence | sequence record 120185 | Tet-R 5'-GGCGAGTTTACGGGTTGTTA-3'
GCTCTAATGCGCTGTTAATCACTTTACTTTTATCTAATCTTAGCTGGAAGTACAGGTTCTCACCGGTCGA
TGAAGTGTCCTTGGCCAGGGAGGAGCTGGCGGTGGTGCAGGACTCATCTTGGGGACCCAGGCTGGGTGGG
GTGCGTCCACCGGTATCGATGAGAACGTCTTCCGTCTCTCCCTGGCACCCTTCCGTGTCCGGGTTTGACT
CCATAGGTCTTGAAGGTTTCTCCATAAGTATGTCGTCCCCTTGTCTCCCGGAATCTTCCTTTGTCTCCTC
GTGAAAGCTGTGTGGCAGGCAGTCCTGCTCGGAATTAGACCATACATAGCCCGGCAGGGTGATGTGGCTA
TCTGGTTGCCGAGAGGCGATCTTGGCTGCTTTCCCTGATATCAGCACCATTCGTGTAGAAGCGGCCACCT
GGCTTTGAGAGCTAGTTGAGTGTGTTACAGTTGTCAACACGCTGCCACATCTTCGGGATCCGCAGGGGGG
GGTCCGCTTCCAATCGACGCTCAGGTTCCAGCGAGACCACATTTTCTTCACTTCTGCTTGAACCTCTCCG
TTGCAATAGCAATAAATAATAGACACGAAAAACCCCTGGAAACTATTAAAAAACAGCTCGCAGTGCATGC
GGATTTCCCATCCGAGTCCTGTAAAACTGTGAGGGAGACAAACGAATACTATATAATGCACCCCAAAAAC
GAGCACCAGGACGAGAGTGGACTTGGCCAGTTTGCGGTATTGCTTGCGGGTGTCATGCCCCACGGCATTG
GTCTCCCAGATTTTTGTCGCAAGAACCCGTACCGTGTTAAGGAACAGGATGAAATTCAGCCCGATAGCGG
CCAGTATAGGTGCCTGGTAAATCCACTTTATATCTCCGGCGCTCAACTCCCAACAGCGAGCGTCCGCCAG
GGTGGCCCTTGCGACTGCCCAAGCAGCGACGA
